Addgene plasmid #61250: pJW1219
Purpose: CRISPR/Cas9 plasmid containing sgRNA(F+E); for use in C. elegans
Depositing lab: Jordan Ward. Depositing organization: University of California, San Francisco (UCSF). Publication: Rapid and Precise Engineering of the Caenorhabditis elegans Genome with Lethal Mutation Co-conversion and Inactivation of NHEJ Repair. Ward JD. Genetics. 2014 Dec 9. pii: genetics.114.172361. 10.1534/genetics.114.172361 PubMed 25491644.
Backbone
  Vector backbone: pDD162
  Backbone manufacturer: Goldstein lab
  Backbone size w/o insert (bp): 8113
  Total vector size (bp): 8148
  Modifications to backbone: Original sgRNA has been replaced with the improved synthetic guide RNA, sgRNA(F+E) (Chen et al., 2013, Cell). Contains an sgRNA sequence targeting the Y61A9LA.1 gene (Friedland et al., 2013, Nature Methods).
  Vector type: Worm Expression, CRISPR
Growth in bacteria
  Bacterial resistance: Ampicillin, 100 μg/mL
  Growth temperature: 37°C
  Growth strain: DH5alpha
  Copy number: High Copy
Gene/Insert
  Gene/Insert name: sgRNA(F+E)
  Species: Synthetic
  Insert size (bp): 123
  Promoter: U6 promoter
  Cloning method: Gibson Cloning
  Sequencing primers: 5′ attgtgttcgttgagtgaccc; 3′ ggtgtgaaataccgcacaga
Terms and licenses: Academic/Nonprofit Terms; Industry Terms: Not Available to Industry
Depositor comments: target sequence: ggatggatgtgtagtcaatt
How to cite: pJW1219 was a gift from Jordan Ward (Addgene plasmid # 61250 ; http://n2t.net/addgene:61250 ; RRID:Addgene_61250)
