[The description below was written by a language model from this plasmid's Addgene catalogue record and pLannotate feature annotations shown in this document.]
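Description:
pJW1219 is a combined Cas9 and guide RNA expression plasmid for genome editing in Caenorhabditis elegans, derived from the pDD162 backbone. It is about 8.1 kb and is maintained in E. coli as a high-copy plasmid through a ColE1/pUC-type origin, with selection by an ampicillin resistance (β-lactamase) gene under its own promoter. Short remnants of lacZα, bom and rop, along with attB4 and attB3 Gateway recombination scars flanking the Cas9 cassette, are leftovers of the vector's construction and are not annotated as functional units.

The plasmid carries two worm expression units. In the first, the eft-3 (elongation factor 1α) promoter drives Streptococcus pyogenes Cas9 that has been codon optimized for C. elegans and contains synthetic introns, with the tbb-2 terminator ending the transcript. In the second, a C. elegans U6 snRNA promoter (from the R07E5.16 gene) transcribes the single guide RNA. The original pDD162 guide scaffold was replaced by Gibson cloning with the 123 bp sgRNA(F+E) design, a modified synthetic scaffold the record describes as improved. This probably explains why the annotation software recognises only a partial tracrRNA match. The guide loaded in this version targets the Y61A9LA.1 gene.

The record lists the plasmid as a CRISPR/Cas9 vector for use in C. elegans, where one construct supplies both the nuclease and the guide. It was deposited with work on precise genome engineering using co-conversion strategies and inactivation of NHEJ repair. The depositor's sequence and the repository's sequencing result differ by three nucleotides in length but give the same feature set in the same order.
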