Features (pLannotate 1.2.2; 14 found; start..end, strand, type, name):
    837..1425    +  rep_origin     ori: high-copy-number ColE1/pMB1/pBR322/pUC origin of replication
   1607..1627    +  protein_bind   attB4: mutant version of attB; core recombination site for the Gateway® BP reaction BP Clonase™
   1628..2227    +  promoter       eft-3 promoter: eft-3; promoter for the C. elegans elongation factor 1α gene (Mitrovich and Anderson, 2000)
   2244..6500    +  CDS            Cas9: S. pyogenes Cas9, codon optimized for C. elegans with synthetic introns
   6578..6901    +  terminator     tbb-2 terminator: tbb-2; transcription terminator for the C. elegans tubulin beta-2 gene
   6905..6925    -  protein_bind   attB3: mutant version of attB; core recombination site for the Gateway® BP reaction BP Clonase™
   6929..6970    +  CDS            lacZα (fragment): LacZα fragment of β-galactosidase; lacZ fragment
   6970..7319    +  promoter       CeU6 promoter: promoter for the C. elegans R07E5.16 U6 snRNA gene (Dickinson et al., 2013)
   7358..7425    +  misc_RNA       tracrRNA (fragment): trans-activating CRISPR RNA for the Streptococcus pyogenes CRISPR/Cas9 system
   7443..7509    +  CDS            lacZα (fragment): LacZα fragment of β-galactosidase; lacZ fragment
   7515..7614    -  misc_feature   bom (fragment): basis of mobility region from pBR322
   7716..7751    -  CDS            rop (fragment): Rop protein, which maintains plasmids at low copy number; rop
   7846..7950    +  promoter       AmpR promoter: bla
   7951..666     +  CDS            AmpR (across the origin): β-lactamase; bla; confers resistance to ampicillin, carbenicillin, and related antibiotics
>Addgene plasmid #61250 | pJW1219 | depositor full sequence | sequence record 99400 | pJW1219 sequence 8148 bps
CTCATGAGCACTTTTAAAGTTCTGCTATGTGGCGCGGTATTATCCCGTATTGACGCCGGGCAAGAGCAAC
TCGGTCGCCGCATACACTATTCTCAGAATGACTTGGTTGAGTACTCACCAGTCACAGAAAAGCATCTTAC
GGATGGCATGACAGTAAGAGAATTATGCAGTGCTGCCATAACCATGAGTGATAACACTGCGGCCAACTTA
CTTCTGACAACGATCGGAGGACCGAAGGAGCTAACCGCTTTTTTGCACAACATGGGGGATCATGTAACTC
GCCTTGATCGTTGGGAACCGGAGCTGAATGAAGCCATACCAAACGACGAGCGTGACACCACGATGCCTGT
AGCAATGGCAACAACGTTGCGCAAACTATTAACTGGCGAACTACTTACTCTAGCTTCCCGGCAACAATTA
ATAGACTGGATGGAGGCGGATAAAGTTGCAGGACCACTTCTGCGCTCGGCCCTTCCGGCTGGCTGGTTTA
TTGCTGATAAATCTGGAGCCGGTGAGCGTGGGTCTCGCGGTATCATTGCAGCACTGGGGCCAGATGGTAA
GCCCTCCCGTATCGTAGTTATCTACACGACGGGGAGTCAGGCAACTATGGATGAACGAAATAGACAGATC
GCTGAGATAGGTGCCTCACTGATTAAGCATTGGTAACTGTCAGACCAAGTTTACTCATATATACTTTAGA
TTGATTTAAAACTTCATTTTTAATTTAAAAGGATCTAGGTGAAGATCCTTTTTGATAATCTCATGACCAA
AATCCCTTAACGTGAGTTTTCGTTCCACTGAGCGTCAGACCCCGTAGAAAAGATCAAAGGATCTTCTTGA
GATCCTTTTTTTCTGCGCGTAATCTGCTGCTTGCAAACAAAAAAACCACCGCTACCAGCGGTGGTTTGTT
TGCCGGATCAAGAGCTACCAACTCTTTTTCCGAAGGTAACTGGCTTCAGCAGAGCGCAGATACCAAATAC
TGTCCTTCTAGTGTAGCCGTAGTTAGGCCACCACTTCAAGAACTCTGTAGCACCGCCTACATACCTCGCT
CTGCTAATCCTGTTACCAGTGGCTGCTGCCAGTGGCGATAAGTCGTGTCTTACCGGGTTGGACTCAAGAC
GATAGTTACCGGATAAGGCGCAGCGGTCGGGCTGAACGGGGGGTTCGTGCACACAGCCCAGCTTGGAGCG
AACGACCTACACCGAACTGAGATACCTACAGCGTGAGCTATGAGAAAGCGCCACGCTTCCCGAAGGGAGA
AAGGCGGACAGGTATCCGGTAAGCGGCAGGGTCGGAACAGGAGAGCGCACGAGGGAGCTTCCAGGGGGAA
ACGCCTGGTATCTTTATAGTCCTGTCGGGTTTCGCCACCTCTGACTTGAGCGTCGATTTTTGTGATGCTC
GTCAGGGGGGCGGAGCCTATGGAAAAACGCCAGCAACGCGGCCTTTTTACGGTTCCTGGTCTTTTGCTGG
CCTTTTGCTCACATGTTCTTTCCTGCGTTATCCCCTGATTCTGTGGATAACCGTATTACCGCCTTTGAGT
GAGCTGATACCAGCGGATAACAATTTCACACAGGAAACAGCTATGACCATGATTACGCCAAGCTATCAAC
TTTGTATAGAAAAGTTGGCACCTTTGGTCTTTTATTGTCAACTTCCATTGGTTCTTCCATTGTTTCTGTT
AAATTAATGAATTTTTCATAAAATAAAGACATTATACAATATAAAAATGAAGAATTTATTGAAAATAAAC
TGCCAGAGAGAAAAAGTATGCAACACTCCCGCCGAGAGTGTTTGAAATGGTGTACGGTACATTTTCGTGC
TAGGAGTTAGATGTGCAGGCAGCAACGAGAGGGGGAGAGATTTTTTTGGGCCTTGTGAAATTAACGTGAG
TTTTCTGGTCATCTGACTAATCATGTTGGTTTTTTGTTGGTTTATTTTGTTTTTATCTTTGTTTTTATCC
AGATTAGGAAATTTAAATTTTATGAATTTATAATGAGGTCAAACATTCAGTCCCAGCGTTTTTCCTGTTC
TCACTGTTTAGTCGAATTTTTATTTTAGGCTTTCAACAAATGTTCTAACTGTCTTATTTGTGACCTCACT
TTTTATATTTTTTTAATTTTTAAAAATATTAGAAGTTTCTAGGATAATTTTTTCGACTTTTATTCTCTCT
ACCGTCCGCACTCTTCTTACTTTTAAATTAAATTGTTTTTTTTTCAGTTGGGAAACACTTTGCTCTAGAA
AAAATGGACAAAAAATACAGCATCGGCCTTGACATCGGAACGAACTCCGTCGGATGGGCCGTCATCACCG
ACGAGTACAAGGTCCCATCCAAGAAGTTCAAGGTCCTCGGAAACACCGACCGTCACTCCATCAAGAAGAA
CCTCATCGGAGCCCTCCTCTTCGACTCCGGAGAGACCGCCGAGGCCACCCGTCTCAAGCGTACCGCCCGT
CGTCGTTACACCCGTCGTAAGAACCGTATCTGCTACCTCCAAGAGATCTTCTCCAACGAGATGGCCAAGG
TCGACGACTCCTTCTTCCACCGTCTCGAGGAGTCCTTCCTCGTCGAGGAGGACAAGAAGCACGAGCGTCA
CCCAATCTTCGGAAACATCGTCGACGAGGTCGCCTACCACGAGAAGTACCCAACCATCTACCACCTCCGT
AAGAAGCTCGTCGACTCCACCGACAAGGCCGACCTCCGTCTCATCTACCTCGCCCTCGCCCACATGATCA
AGTTCCGTGGACACTTCCTCATCGAGGGAGACCTCAACCCAGACAACTCCGACGTCGACAAGCTCTTCAT
CCAACTCGTCCAAACCTACAACCAACTCTTCGAGGAGAACCCAATCAACGCCTCCGGAGTCGACGCCAAG
GCCATCCTCTCCGCCCGTCTCTCCAAGTCCCGTCGTCTCGAGAACCTCATCGCCCAACTCCCAGGAGAGA
AGAAGAACGGACTCTTCGGAAACCTCATCGCCCTCTCCCTCGGACTCACCCCAAACTTCAAGTCCAACTT
CGACCTCGCCGAGGACGCCAAGCTCCAACTCTCCAAGGACACCTACGACGACGACCTCGACAACCTCCTC
GCCCAAATCGGAGACCAATACGCCGACCTCTTCCTCGCCGCCAAGAACCTCTCCGACGCCATCCTCCTCT
CCGACATCCTCCGTGTCAACACCGAGATCACCAAGGCCCCACTCTCCGCCTCCATGATCAAGCGTTACGA
CGAGCACCACCAAGACCTCACCCTCCTCAAGGCCCTCGTCCGTCAACAACTCCCAGAGAAGTACAAGGTA
AGTTTAAACATATATATACTAACTAACCCTGATTATTTAAATTTTCAGGAGATCTTCTTCGACCAATCCA
AGAACGGATACGCCGGATACATCGACGGAGGAGCCTCCCAAGAGGAGTTCTACAAGTTCATCAAGCCAAT
CCTCGAGAAGATGGACGGAACCGAGGAGCTCCTCGTCAAGCTCAACCGTGAGGACCTCCTCCGTAAGCAA
CGTACCTTCGACAACGGATCCATCCCACACCAAATCCACCTCGGAGAGCTCCACGCCATCCTCCGTCGTC
AAGAGGACTTCTACCCATTCCTCAAGGACAACCGTGAGAAGATCGAGAAGATCCTCACCTTCCGTATCCC
ATACTACGTCGGACCACTCGCCCGTGGAAACTCCCGTTTCGCCTGGATGACCCGTAAGTCCGAGGAGACC
ATCACCCCATGGAACTTCGAGGAGGTCGTCGACAAGGGAGCCTCCGCCCAATCCTTCATCGAGCGTATGA
CCAACTTCGACAAGAACCTCCCAAACGAGAAGGTCCTCCCAAAGCACTCCCTCCTCTACGAGTACTTCAC
CGTCTACAACGAGCTCACCAAGGTCAAGTACGTCACCGAGGGAATGCGTAAGCCAGCCTTCCTCTCCGGA
GAGCAAAAGAAGGCCATCGTCGACCTCCTCTTCAAGACCAACCGTAAGGTCACCGTCAAGCAACTCAAGG
AGGACTACTTCAAGAAGATCGAGTGCTTCGACTCCGTCGAGATCTCCGGAGTCGAGGACCGTTTCAACGC
CTCCCTCGGAACCTACCACGACCTCCTCAAGATCATCAAGGACAAGGACTTCCTCGACAACGAGGAGAAC
GAGGACATCCTCGAGGACATCGTCCTCACCCTCACCCTCTTCGAGGACCGTGAGATGATCGAGGAGCGTC
TCAAGACCTACGCCCACCTCTTCGACGACAAGGTCATGAAGCAGCTTAAGCGTCGTCGTTACACCGGATG
GGGACGTCTCTCCCGTAAGCTCATCAACGGAATCCGTGACAAGCAATCCGGAAAGACCATCCTCGACTTC
CTCAAGTCCGACGGATTCGCCAACCGTAACTTCATGCAACTCATCCACGACGACTCCCTCACCTTCAAGG
TAAGTTTAAACAGTTCGGTACTAACTAACCATACATATTTAAATTTTCAGGAGGACATCCAAAAGGCCCA
AGTCTCCGGACAAGGAGACTCCCTCCACGAGCACATCGCCAACCTCGCCGGATCCCCAGCCATCAAGAAG
GGAATCCTCCAAACCGTCAAGGTCGTCGACGAGCTCGTCAAGGTCATGGGACGTCACAAGCCAGAGAACA
TCGTCATCGAGATGGCCCGTGAGAACCAAACCACCCAAAAGGGACAAAAGAACTCCCGTGAGCGTATGAA
GCGTATCGAGGAGGGAATCAAGGAGCTCGGATCCCAAATCCTCAAGGAGCACCCAGTCGAGAACACCCAA
CTCCAAAACGAGAAGCTCTACCTCTACTACCTCCAAAACGGACGTGACATGTACGTCGACCAAGAGCTCG
ACATCAACCGTCTCTCCGACTACGACGTCGACCACATCGTCCCACAATCCTTCCTCAAGGACGACTCCAT
CGACAACAAGGTCCTCACCCGTTCCGACAAGAACCGTGGAAAGTCCGACAACGTCCCATCCGAGGAGGTC
GTCAAGAAGATGAAGAACTACTGGCGTCAACTCCTCAACGCCAAGCTCATCACCCAACGTAAGTTCGACA
ACCTCACCAAGGCTGAGCGTGGAGGACTCTCCGAGCTCGACAAGGCCGGATTCATCAAGCGTCAACTCGT
CGAGACCCGTCAAATCACCAAGCACGTCGCCCAAATCCTCGACTCCCGTATGAACACCAAGTACGACGAG
AACGACAAGCTCATCCGTGAGGTCAAGGTCATCACCCTCAAGTCCAAGCTCGTCTCCGACTTCCGTAAGG
ACTTCCAATTCTACAAGGTCCGTGAGATCAACAACTACCACCACGCCCACGACGCCTACCTCAACGCCGT
AGTAGGAACCGCCCTCATCAAGAAGTACCCAAAGCTCGAGTCCGAGTTCGTCTACGGAGACTACAAGGTC
TACGACGTCCGTAAGATGATCGCCAAGTCCGAGCAAGAGATCGGAAAGGCCACCGCCAAGTACTTCTTCT
ACTCCAACATCATGAACTTCTTCAAGGTAAGTTTAAACATGATTTTACTAACTAACTAATCTGATTTAAA
TTTTCAGACCGAGATCACCCTCGCCAACGGAGAGATCCGTAAGCGTCCACTCATCGAGACCAACGGAGAG
ACCGGAGAGATCGTCTGGGACAAGGGACGTGACTTCGCCACCGTCCGTAAGGTCCTCTCCATGCCACAAG
TCAACATCGTCAAGAAGACCGAGGTCCAAACCGGAGGATTCTCCAAGGAGTCCATCCTCCCAAAGCGTAA
CTCCGACAAGCTCATCGCCCGTAAGAAGGACTGGGACCCAAAGAAGTACGGAGGATTCGACTCCCCAACC
GTCGCCTACTCCGTCCTCGTCGTCGCCAAGGTCGAGAAGGGAAAGTCCAAGAAGCTCAAGTCCGTCAAGG
AGCTCCTCGGAATCACCATCATGGAGCGTTCCTCCTTCGAGAAGAACCCAATCGACTTCCTCGAGGCCAA
GGGATACAAGGAGGTCAAGAAGGACCTCATCATCAAGCTCCCAAAGTACTCCCTCTTCGAGCTCGAGAAC
GGACGTAAGCGTATGCTCGCCTCCGCCGGAGAGCTCCAAAAGGGAAACGAGCTCGCCCTCCCATCCAAGT
ACGTCAACTTCCTCTACCTCGCCTCCCACTACGAGAAGCTCAAGGGATCCCCAGAGGACAACGAGCAAAA
GCAACTCTTCGTCGAGCAACACAAGCACTACCTCGACGAGATCATCGAGCAAATCTCCGAGTTCTCCAAG
CGTGTCATCCTCGCCGACGCCAACCTCGACAAGGTCCTCTCCGCCTACAACAAGCACCGTGACAAGCCAA
TCCGTGAGCAAGCCGAGAACATCATCCACCTCTTCACCCTCACCAACCTCGGAGCCCCAGCCGCCTTCAA
GTACTTCGACACCACCATCGACCGTAAGCGTTACACCTCCACCAAGGAGGTCCTCGACGCCACCCTCATC
CACCAATCCATCACCGGACTCTACGAGACCCGTATCGACCTCTCCCAACTCGGAGGAGACGGAGGATCCG
GACCACCAAAGAAGAAGCGTAAGGTCTACCCATACGACGTCCCAGACTACGCCTAAACTAGTGATAAATG
CAAAATCCTTTCAAGCATTCCCTTCTTCTCTATCACTCTTCTTTCTTTTTGTCAAAAAATTCTCTCGCTA
ATTTATTTGCTTTTTTAATGTTATTATTTTATGACTTTTTATAGTCACTGAAAAGTTTGCATCTGAGTGA
AGTGAATGCTATCAAAATGTGATTCTGTCTGATGTACTTTCACAATCTCTCTTCAATTCCATTTTGAAGT
GCTTTAAACCCGAAAGGTTGAGAAAAATGCGAGCGCTCAAATATTTGTATTGTGTTCGTTGAGTGACCCA
ACAAAAAGAGGAAACTTTATTGTGCCGCCAAGAAAAAAGTCTCACAACTTTATTATACATAGTTGATAAT
TCACTGGCCGTCGTTTTACAACGTCGTGACTGGGAAAACCAAAAAAAACTAGCAATAAAGGAATAAAAAA
CTGTACACCTTAAAGGCGCACACTCTGTTTTGCAAATTTTATTTTTAGTTGTGAATTTTCTGCTGAGACC
TGAAAATAGCAACTTTAGTACTACTATAATTTGTCAACCTTTTCAAAAAAAGCATGCAATTTTTGAGAAA
CTCTTATAAAAGCTATTATTAAAAAAACACCTTTTTTCCAAAATTATTCCACAAAAAATATGTTATGAAA
TGCCTACACCCTCTCACACACACTCTTTATACTACTCTGTCAAACTCACGAGATGTCTGCCGCCTCTTGT
GTTGCCCCTATATAAACACCTCCTATTGCGAGATGTCTTGGATGGATGTGTAGTCAATTGTTTAAGAGCT
ATGCTGGAAACAGCATAGCAAGTTTAAATAAGGCTAGTCCGTTATCAACTTGAAAAAGTGGCACCGAGTC
GGTGCTTTTTTTTGTGAAATTTCTGGCGTAATAGCGAAGAGGCCCGCACCGATCGCCCTTCCCAACAGTT
GCGCAGCCTGAATGGCGAATGGCGCCTGATGCGGTATTTTCTCCTTACGCATCTGTGCGGTATTTCACAC
CGCATATGGTGCACTCTCAGTGCAATCTGCTCTGATGCCGCATAGTTAAGCCAGCCCCGACACCCGCCAA
CACCCGCTGACGCGCCCTGACGGGCTTGTCTGCTCCCGGCATCCGCTTACAGACAAGCTGTGACCGTCTC
CGGGAGCTGCATGTGTCAGAGGTTTTCACCGTCATCACCGAAACGCGCGAGACGAAAGGGCCTCGTGATA
CGCCTATTTTTATAGGTTAATGTCATGATAATAATGGTTTCTTAGACGTCAGGTGGCACTTTTCGGGGAA
ATGTGCGCGGAACCCCTATTTGTTTATTTTTCTAAATACATTCAAATATGTATCCGCTCATGAGACAATA
ACCCTGATAAATGCTTCAATAATATTGAAAAAGGAAGAGTATGAGTATTCAACATTTCCGTGTCGCCCTT
ATTCCCTTTTTTGCGGCATTTTGCCTTCCTGTTTTTGCTCACCCAGAAACGCTGGTGAAAGTAAAAGATG
CTGAAGATCAGTTGGGTGCACGAGTGGGTTACATCGAACTGGATCTCAACAGCGGTAAGATCCTTGAGAG
TTTTCGCCCCGAAGAACGTTTTCCAATG
