Features (pLannotate 1.2.2; 14 found; start..end, strand, type, name):
     61..649     +  rep_origin     ori: high-copy-number ColE1/pMB1/pBR322/pUC origin of replication
    831..851     +  protein_bind   attB4: mutant version of attB; core recombination site for the Gateway® BP reaction BP Clonase™
    852..1451    +  promoter       eft-3 promoter: eft-3; promoter for the C. elegans elongation factor 1α gene (Mitrovich and Anderson, 2000)
   1468..5724    +  CDS            Cas9: S. pyogenes Cas9, codon optimized for C. elegans with synthetic introns
   5802..6125    +  terminator     tbb-2 terminator: tbb-2; transcription terminator for the C. elegans tubulin beta-2 gene
   6129..6149    -  protein_bind   attB3: mutant version of attB; core recombination site for the Gateway® BP reaction BP Clonase™
   6153..6194    +  CDS            lacZα (fragment): LacZα fragment of β-galactosidase; lacZ fragment
   6194..6543    +  promoter       CeU6 promoter: promoter for the C. elegans R07E5.16 U6 snRNA gene (Dickinson et al., 2013)
   6582..6649    +  misc_RNA       tracrRNA (fragment): trans-activating CRISPR RNA for the Streptococcus pyogenes CRISPR/Cas9 system
   6667..6733    +  CDS            lacZα (fragment): LacZα fragment of β-galactosidase; lacZ fragment
   6739..6838    -  misc_feature   bom (fragment): basis of mobility region from pBR322
   6940..6975    -  CDS            rop (fragment): Rop protein, which maintains plasmids at low copy number; rop
   7070..7174    +  promoter       AmpR promoter: bla
   7175..8035    +  CDS            AmpR: β-lactamase; bla; confers resistance to ampicillin, carbenicillin, and related antibiotics
>Addgene plasmid #61250 | pJW1219 | addgene full sequence | sequence record 194344 | Addgene NGS Result
TTAACGTGAGTTTTCGTTCCACTGAGCGTCAGACCCCGTAGAAAAGATCAAAGGATCTTCTTGAGATCCT
TTTTTTCTGCGCGTAATCTGCTGCTTGCAAACAAAAAAACCACCGCTACCAGCGGTGGTTTGTTTGCCGG
ATCAAGAGCTACCAACTCTTTTTCCGAAGGTAACTGGCTTCAGCAGAGCGCAGATACCAAATACTGTTCT
TCTAGTGTAGCCGTAGTTAGGCCACCACTTCAAGAACTCTGTAGCACCGCCTACATACCTCGCTCTGCTA
ATCCTGTTACCAGTGGCTGCTGCCAGTGGCGATAAGTCGTGTCTTACCGGGTTGGACTCAAGACGATAGT
TACCGGATAAGGCGCAGCGGTCGGGCTGAACGGGGGGTTCGTGCACACAGCCCAGCTTGGAGCGAACGAC
CTACACCGAACTGAGATACCTACAGCGTGAGCTATGAGAAAGCGCCACGCTTCCCGAAGGGAGAAAGGCG
GACAGGTATCCGGTAAGCGGCAGGGTCGGAACAGGAGAGCGCACGAGGGAGCTTCCAGGGGGAAACGCCT
GGTATCTTTATAGTCCTGTCGGGTTTCGCCACCTCTGACTTGAGCGTCGATTTTTGTGATGCTCGTCAGG
GGGGCGGAGCCTATGGAAAAACGCCAGCAACGCGGCCTTTTTACGGTTCCTGGTCTTTTGCTGGCCTTTT
GCTCACATGTTCTTTCCTGCGTTATCCCCTGATTCTGTGGATAACCGTATTACCGCCTTTGAGTGAGCTG
ATACCAGCGGATAACAATTTCACACAGGAAACAGCTATGACCATGATTACGCCAAGCTATCAACTTTGTA
TAGAAAAGTTGGCACCTTTGGTCTTTTATTGTCAACTTCCATTGGTTCTTCCATTGTTTCTGTTAAATTA
ATGAATTTTTCATAAAATAAAGACATTATACAATATAAAAATGAAGAATTTATTGAAAATAAACTGCCAG
AGAGAAAAAGTATGCAACACTCCCGCCGAGAGTGTTTGAAATGGTGTACGGTACATTTTCGTGCTAGGAG
TTAGATGTGCAGGCAGCAACGAGAGGGGGAGAGATTTTTTTGGGCCTTGTGAAATTAACGTGAGTTTTCT
GGTCATCTGACTAATCATGTTGGTTTTTTGTTGGTTTATTTTGTTTTTATCTTTGTTTTTATCCAGATTA
GGAAATTTAAATTTTATGAATTTATAATGAGGTCAAACATTCAGTCCCAGCGTTTTTCCTGTTCTCACTG
TTTAGTCGAATTTTTATTTTAGGCTTTCAACAAATGTTCTAACTGTCTTATTTGTGACCTCACTTTTTAT
ATTTTTTTAATTTTTAAAAATATTAGAAGTTTCTAGGATAATTTTTTCGACTTTTATTCTCTCTACCGTC
CGCACTCTTCTTACTTTTAAATTAAATTGTTTTTTTTTCAGTTGGGAAACACTTTGCTCTAGAAAAAATG
GACAAAAAATACAGCATCGGCCTTGACATCGGAACGAACTCCGTCGGATGGGCCGTCATCACCGACGAGT
ACAAGGTCCCATCCAAGAAGTTCAAGGTCCTCGGAAACACCGACCGTCACTCCATCAAGAAGAACCTCAT
CGGAGCCCTCCTCTTCGACTCCGGAGAGACCGCCGAGGCCACCCGTCTCAAGCGTACCGCCCGTCGTCGT
TACACCCGTCGTAAGAACCGTATCTGCTACCTCCAAGAGATCTTCTCCAACGAGATGGCCAAGGTCGACG
ACTCCTTCTTCCACCGTCTCGAGGAGTCCTTCCTCGTCGAGGAGGACAAGAAGCACGAGCGTCACCCAAT
CTTCGGAAACATCGTCGACGAGGTCGCCTACCACGAGAAGTACCCAACCATCTACCACCTCCGTAAGAAG
CTCGTCGACTCCACCGACAAGGCCGACCTCCGTCTCATCTACCTCGCCCTCGCCCACATGATCAAGTTCC
GTGGACACTTCCTCATCGAGGGAGACCTCAACCCAGACAACTCCGACGTCGACAAGCTCTTCATCCAACT
CGTCCAAACCTACAACCAACTCTTCGAGGAGAACCCAATCAACGCCTCCGGAGTCGACGCCAAGGCCATC
CTCTCCGCCCGTCTCTCCAAGTCCCGTCGTCTCGAGAACCTCATCGCCCAACTCCCAGGAGAGAAGAAGA
ACGGACTCTTCGGAAACCTCATCGCCCTCTCCCTCGGACTCACCCCAAACTTCAAGTCCAACTTCGACCT
CGCCGAGGACGCCAAGCTCCAACTCTCCAAGGACACCTACGACGACGACCTCGACAACCTCCTCGCCCAA
ATCGGAGACCAATACGCCGACCTCTTCCTCGCCGCCAAGAACCTCTCCGACGCCATCCTCCTCTCCGACA
TCCTCCGTGTCAACACCGAGATCACCAAGGCCCCACTCTCCGCCTCCATGATCAAGCGTTACGACGAGCA
CCACCAAGACCTCACCCTCCTCAAGGCCCTCGTCCGTCAACAACTCCCAGAGAAGTACAAGGTAAGTTTA
AACATATATATACTAACTAACCCTGATTATTTAAATTTTCAGGAGATCTTCTTCGACCAATCCAAGAACG
GATACGCCGGATACATCGACGGAGGAGCCTCCCAAGAGGAGTTCTACAAGTTCATCAAGCCAATCCTCGA
GAAGATGGACGGAACCGAGGAGCTCCTCGTCAAGCTCAACCGTGAGGACCTCCTCCGTAAGCAACGTACC
TTCGACAACGGATCCATCCCACACCAAATCCACCTCGGAGAGCTCCACGCCATCCTCCGTCGTCAAGAGG
ACTTCTACCCATTCCTCAAGGACAACCGTGAGAAGATCGAGAAGATCCTCACCTTCCGTATCCCATACTA
CGTCGGACCACTCGCCCGTGGAAACTCCCGTTTCGCCTGGATGACCCGTAAGTCCGAGGAGACCATCACC
CCATGGAACTTCGAGGAGGTCGTCGACAAGGGAGCCTCCGCCCAATCCTTCATCGAGCGTATGACCAACT
TCGACAAGAACCTCCCAAACGAGAAGGTCCTCCCAAAGCACTCCCTCCTCTACGAGTACTTCACCGTCTA
CAACGAGCTCACCAAGGTCAAGTACGTCACCGAGGGAATGCGTAAGCCAGCCTTCCTCTCCGGAGAGCAA
AAGAAGGCCATCGTCGACCTCCTCTTCAAGACCAACCGTAAGGTCACCGTCAAGCAACTCAAGGAGGACT
ACTTCAAGAAGATCGAGTGCTTCGACTCCGTCGAGATCTCCGGAGTCGAGGACCGTTTCAACGCCTCCCT
CGGAACCTACCACGACCTCCTCAAGATCATCAAGGACAAGGACTTCCTCGACAACGAGGAGAACGAGGAC
ATCCTCGAGGACATCGTCCTCACCCTCACCCTCTTCGAGGACCGTGAGATGATCGAGGAGCGTCTCAAGA
CCTACGCCCACCTCTTCGACGACAAGGTCATGAAGCAGCTTAAGCGTCGTCGTTACACCGGATGGGGACG
TCTCTCCCGTAAGCTCATCAACGGAATCCGTGACAAGCAATCCGGAAAGACCATCCTCGACTTCCTCAAG
TCCGACGGATTCGCCAACCGTAACTTCATGCAACTCATCCACGACGACTCCCTCACCTTCAAGGTAAGTT
TAAACAGTTCGGTACTAACTAACCATACATATTTAAATTTTCAGGAGGACATCCAAAAGGCCCAAGTCTC
CGGACAAGGAGACTCCCTCCACGAGCACATCGCCAACCTCGCCGGATCCCCAGCCATCAAGAAGGGAATC
CTCCAAACCGTCAAGGTCGTCGACGAGCTCGTCAAGGTCATGGGACGTCACAAGCCAGAGAACATCGTCA
TCGAGATGGCCCGTGAGAACCAAACCACCCAAAAGGGACAAAAGAACTCCCGTGAGCGTATGAAGCGTAT
CGAGGAGGGAATCAAGGAGCTCGGATCCCAAATCCTCAAGGAGCACCCAGTCGAGAACACCCAACTCCAA
AACGAGAAGCTCTACCTCTACTACCTCCAAAACGGACGTGACATGTACGTCGACCAAGAGCTCGACATCA
ACCGTCTCTCCGACTACGACGTCGACCACATCGTCCCACAATCCTTCCTCAAGGACGACTCCATCGACAA
CAAGGTCCTCACCCGTTCCGACAAGAACCGTGGAAAGTCCGACAACGTCCCATCCGAGGAGGTCGTCAAG
AAGATGAAGAACTACTGGCGTCAACTCCTCAACGCCAAGCTCATCACCCAACGTAAGTTCGACAACCTCA
CCAAGGCTGAGCGTGGAGGACTCTCCGAGCTCGACAAGGCCGGATTCATCAAGCGTCAACTCGTCGAGAC
CCGTCAAATCACCAAGCACGTCGCCCAAATCCTCGACTCCCGTATGAACACCAAGTACGACGAGAACGAC
AAGCTCATCCGTGAGGTCAAGGTCATCACCCTCAAGTCCAAGCTCGTCTCCGACTTCCGTAAGGACTTCC
AATTCTACAAGGTCCGTGAGATCAACAACTACCACCACGCCCACGACGCCTACCTCAACGCCGTAGTAGG
AACCGCCCTCATCAAGAAGTACCCAAAGCTCGAGTCCGAGTTCGTCTACGGAGACTACAAGGTCTACGAC
GTCCGTAAGATGATCGCCAAGTCCGAGCAAGAGATCGGAAAGGCCACCGCCAAGTACTTCTTCTACTCCA
ACATCATGAACTTCTTCAAGGTAAGTTTAAACATGATTTTACTAACTAACTAATCTGATTTAAATTTTCA
GACCGAGATCACCCTCGCCAACGGAGAGATCCGTAAGCGTCCACTCATCGAGACCAACGGAGAGACCGGA
GAGATCGTCTGGGACAAGGGACGTGACTTCGCCACAGTCCGTAAGGTCCTCTCCATGCCACAAGTCAACA
TCGTCAAGAAGACCGAGGTCCAAACCGGAGGATTCTCCAAGGAGTCCATCCTCCCAAAGCGTAACTCCGA
CAAGCTCATCGCCCGTAAGAAGGACTGGGACCCAAAGAAGTACGGAGGATTCGACTCCCCAACCGTCGCC
TACTCCGTCCTCGTCGTCGCCAAGGTCGAGAAGGGAAAGTCCAAGAAGCTCAAGTCCGTCAAGGAGCTCC
TCGGAATCACCATCATGGAGCGTTCCTCCTTCGAGAAGAACCCAATCGACTTCCTCGAGGCCAAGGGATA
CAAGGAGGTCAAGAAGGACCTCATCATCAAGCTCCCAAAGTACTCCCTCTTCGAGCTCGAGAACGGACGT
AAGCGTATGCTCGCCTCCGCCGGAGAGCTCCAAAAGGGAAACGAGCTCGCCCTCCCATCCAAGTACGTCA
ACTTCCTCTACCTCGCCTCCCACTACGAGAAGCTCAAGGGATCCCCAGAGGACAACGAGCAAAAGCAACT
CTTCGTCGAGCAACACAAGCACTACCTCGACGAGATCATCGAGCAAATCTCCGAGTTCTCCAAGCGTGTC
ATCCTCGCCGACGCCAACCTCGACAAGGTCCTCTCCGCCTACAACAAGCACCGTGACAAGCCAATCCGTG
AGCAAGCCGAGAACATCATCCACCTCTTCACCCTCACCAACCTCGGAGCCCCAGCCGCCTTCAAGTACTT
CGACACCACCATCGACCGTAAGCGTTACACCTCCACCAAGGAGGTCCTCGACGCCACCCTCATCCACCAA
TCCATCACCGGACTCTACGAGACCCGTATCGACCTCTCCCAACTCGGAGGAGACGGAGGATCCGGACCAC
CAAAGAAGAAGCGTAAGGTCTACCCATACGACGTCCCAGACTACGCCTAAACTAGTGATAAATGCAAAAT
CCTTTCAAGCATTCCCTTCTTCTCTATCACTCTTCTTTCTTTTTGTCAAAAAATTCTCTCGCTAATTTAT
TTGCTTTTTTAATGTTATTATTTTATGACTTTTTATAGTCACTGAAAAGTTTGCATCTGAGTGAAGTGAA
TGCTATCAAAATGTGATTCTGTCTGATGTACTTTCACAATCTCTCTTCAATTCCATTTTGAAGTGCTTTA
AACCCGAAAGGTTGAGAAAAATGCGAGCGCTCAAATATTTGTATTGTGTTCGTTGAGTGACCCAACAAAA
AGAGGAAACTTTATTGTGCCGCCAAGAAAAAAGTCTCACAACTTTATTATACATAGTTGATAATTCACTG
GCCGTCGTTTTACAACGTCGTGACTGGGAAAACCAAAAAAAACTAGCAATAAAGGAATAAAAAACTGTAC
ACCTTAAAGGCGCACACTCTGTTTTGCAAATTTTATTTTTAGTTGTGAATTTTCTGCTGAGACCTGAAAA
TAGCAACTTTAGTACTACTATAATTTGTCAACCTTTTCAAAAAAAGCATGCAATTTTTGAGAAACTCTTA
TAAAAGCTATTATTAAAAAAACACCTTTTTTCCAAAATTATTCCACAAAAAATATGTTATGAAATGCCTA
CACCCTCTCACACACACTCTTTATACTACTCTGTCAAACTCACGAGATGTCTGCCGCCTCTTGTGTTGCC
CCTATATAAACACCTCCTATTGCGAGATGTCTTGGATGGATGTGTAGTCAATTGTTTAAGAGCTATGCTG
GAAACAGCATAGCAAGTTTAAATAAGGCTAGTCCGTTATCAACTTGAAAAAGTGGCACCGAGTCGGTGCT
TTTTTTTGTGAAATTTCTGGCGTAATAGCGAAGAGGCCCGCACCGATCGCCCTTCCCAACAGTTGCGCAG
CCTGAATGGCGAATGGCGCCTGATGCGGTATTTTCTCCTTACGCATCTGTGCGGTATTTCACACCGCATA
TGGTGCACTCTCAGTGCAATCTGCTCTGATGCCGCATAGTTAAGCCAGCCCCGACACCCGCCAACACCCG
CTGACGCGCCCTGACGGGCTTGTCTGCTCCCGGCATCCGCTTACAGACAAGCTGTGACCGTCTCCGGGAG
CTGCATGTGTCAGAGGTTTTCACCGTCATCACCGAAACGCGCGAGACGAAAGGGCCTCGTGATACGCCTA
TTTTTATAGGTTAATGTCATGATAATAATGGTTTCTTAGACGTCAGGTGGCACTTTTCGGGGAAATGTGC
GCGGAACCCCTATTTGTTTATTTTTCTAAATACATTCAAATATGTATCCGCTCATGAGACAATAACCCTG
ATAAATGCTTCAATAATATTGAAAAAGGAAGAGTATGAGTATTCAACATTTCCGTGTCGCCCTTATTCCC
TTTTTTGCGGCATTTTGCCTTCCTGTTTTTGCTCACCCAGAAACGCTGGTGAAAGTAAAAGATGCTGAAG
ATCAGTTGGGTGCACGAGTGGGTTACATCGAACTGGATCTCAACAGCGGTAAGATCCTTGAGAGTTTTCG
CCCCGAAGAACGTTTTCCAATGATGAGCACTTTTAAAGTTCTGCTATGTGGCGCGGTATTATCCCGTATT
GACGCCGGGCAAGAGCAACTCGGTCGCCGCATACACTATTCTCAGAATGACTTGGTTGAGTACTCACCAG
TCACAGAAAAGCATCTTACGGATGGCATGACAGTAAGAGAATTATGCAGTGCTGCCATAACCATGAGTGA
TAACACTGCGGCCAACTTACTTCTGACAACGATCGGAGGACCGAAGGAGCTAACCGCTTTTTTGCACAAC
ATGGGGGATCATGTAACTCGCCTTGATCGTTGGGAACCGGAGCTGAATGAAGCCATACCAAACGACGAGC
GTGACACCACGATGCCTGTAGCAATGGCAACAACGTTGCGCAAACTATTAACTGGCGAACTACTTACTCT
AGCTTCCCGGCAACAATTAATAGACTGGATGGAGGCGGATAAAGTTGCAGGACCACTTCTGCGCTCGGCC
CTTCCGGCTGGCTGGTTTATTGCTGATAAATCTGGAGCCGGTGAGCGTGGGTCTCGCGGTATCATTGCAG
CACTGGGGTCAGATGGTAAGCCCTCCCGTATCGTAGTTATCTACACGACGGGGAGTCAGGCAACTATGGA
TGAACGAAATAGACAGATCGCTGAGATAGGTGCCTCACTGATTAAGCATTGGTAACTGTCAGACCAAGTT
TACTCATATATACTTTAGATTGATTTAAAACTTCATTTTTAATTTAAAAGGATCTAGGTGAAGATCCTTT
TTGATAATCTCATGACCAAAATCCC
