>Addgene plasmid #61250 | pJW1219 | addgene partial sequence | sequence record 101172 | M13-Rev 5'-CAGGAAACAGCTATGACC-3'
AGTTGGCACCTTTGGTCTTTTATTGTCAACTTCCATTGGTTCTTCCATTGTTTCTGTTAAATTAATGAAT
TTTTCATAAAATAAAGACATTATACAATATAAAAATGAAGAATTTATTGAAAATAAACTGCCAGAGAGAA
AAAGTATGCAACACTCCCGCCGAGAGTGTTTGAAATGGTGTACGGTACATTTTCGTGCTAGGAGTTAGAT
GTGCAGGCAGCAACGAGAGGGGGAGAGATTTTTTTGGGCCTTGTGAAATTAACGTGAGTTTTCTGGTCAT
CTGACTAATCATGTTGGTTTTTTGTTGGTTTATTTTGTTTTTATCTTTGTTTTTATCCAGATTAGGAAAT
TTAAATTTTATGAATTTATAATGAGGTCAAACATTCAGTCCCAGCGTTTTTCCTGTTCTCACTGTTTAGT
CGAATTTTTATTTTAGGCTTTCAACAAATGTTCTAACTGTCTTATTTGTGACCTCACTTTTTATATTTTT
TTAATTTTTAAAAATATTAGAAGTTTCTAGGATAATTTTTTCGACTTTTATTCTCTCTACCGTCCGCACT
CTTCTTACTTTTAAATTAAATTGTTTTTTTTTCAGTTGGGAAACACTTTGCTCTAGAAAAAATGGACAAA
AAATACAGCATCGGCCTTGACATCGGAACGAACTCCGTCGGATGGGCCGTCATCACCGACGAGTACAAGG
TCCCATCCAAGAAGTTCAAGGTCCTCGGAAACACCGACCGTCACTCCATCAAGAAGAACCTCATCGGAGC
CCTCCTCTTCGACTCCGGAGAGACCGCCGAGGCCACCCGTCTCAAGCGTACCGCCCGTCGTCGTTACACC
CGTCGTAAGAACCGTATCTGCTACCTCCAAGAGATCTTCTC
