>Addgene plasmid #61250 | pJW1219 | addgene partial sequence | sequence record 101181 | pQE promoter 5'-CCCGAAAAGTGCCACCTG-3'
AATAGGCGTATCACGAGGCCCTTTCGTCTCGCGCGTTTCGGTGATGACGGTGAAAACCTCTGACACATGC
AGCTCCCGGAGACGGTCACAGCTTGTCTGTAAGCGGATGCCGGGAGCAGACAAGCCCGTCAGGGCGCGTC
AGCGGGTGTTGGCGGGTGTCGGGGCTGGCTTAACTATGCGGCATCAGAGCAGATTGCACTGAGAGTGCAC
CATATGCGGTGTGAAATACCGCACAGATGCGTAAGGAGAAAATACCGCATCAGGCGCCATTCGCCATTCA
GGCTGCGCAACTGTTGGGAAGGGCGATCGGTGCGGGCCTCTTCGCTATTACGCCAGAAATTTCACAAAAA
AAAGCACCGACTCGGTGCCACTTTTTCAAGTTGATAACGGACTAGCCTTATTTAAACTTGCTATGCTGTT
TCCAGCATAGCTCTTAAACAATTGACTACACATCCATCCAAGACATCTCGCAATAGGAGGTGTTTATATA
GGGGCAACACAAGAGGCGGCAGACATCTCGTGAGTTTGACAGAGTAGTATAAAGAGTGTGTGTGAGAGGG
TGTAGGCATTTCATAACATATTTTTTGTGGAATAATTTTGGAAAAAAGGTGTTTTTTTAATAATAGCTTT
TATAAGAGTTTCTCAAAAATTGCATGCTTTTTTTGAAAAGGTTGACAAATTATAGTAGTACTAAAGTTGC
TATTTTCAGGTCTCAGCAGAAAATTCACAACTAAAAATAAAATTTGCAAAACAGAGTGTGCGCCTTTAAG
GTGTACAGTTTTTTATTCCTTTATTGCTAGTTTTTTT
