>Addgene plasmid #61250 | pJW1219 | addgene partial sequence | sequence record 101228 | M13-F20 5'-TGTAAAACGACGGCCAGT-3'
TCTTGGCGGCACAATAAAGTTTCCTCTTTTTGTTGGGTCACTCAACGAACACAATACAAATATTTGAGCG
CTCGCATTTTTCTCAACCTTTCGGGTTTAAAGCACTTCAAAATGGAATTGAAGAGAGATTGTGAAAGTAC
ATCAGACAGAATCACATTTTGATAGCATTCACTTCACTCAGATGCAAACTTTTCAGTGACTATAAAAAGT
CATAAAATAATAACATTAAAAAAGCAAATAAATTAGCGAGAGAATTTTTTGACAAAAAGAAAGAAGAGTG
ATAGAGAAGAAGGGAATGCTTGAAAGGATTTTGCATTTATCACTAGTTTAGGCGTAGTCTGGGACGTCGT
ATGGGTAGACCTTACGCTTCTTCTTTGGTGGTCCGGATCCTCCGTCTCCTCCGAGTTGGGAGAGGTCGAT
ACGGGTCTCGTAGAGTCCGGTGATGGATTGGTGGATGAGGGTGGCGTCGAGGACCTCCTTGGTGGAGGTG
TAACGCTTACGGTCGATGGTGGTGTCGAAGTACTTGAAGGCGGCTGGGGCTCCGAGGTTGGTGAGGGTGA
AGAGGTGGATGATGTTCTCGGCTTGCTCACGGATTGGCTTGTCACGGTGCTTGTTGTAGGCGGAGAGGAC
CTTGTCGAGGTTGGCGTCGGCGAGGATGACACGCTTGGAGAACTCGGAGATTTGCTCGATGATCTCGTCG
AGGTAGTGCTTGTGTTGCTCGACGAAGAGTTGCTTTTGCTCGTTGTCCTCTGGGGATCCCTTGAGCTTCT
CGTAGTGGGAGGCGAGGTAGAGGAAGTTGACGTACTTGGATGGGAGGGCGAGCTCGTTTCCCTTTTGGAG
CTCTCCG
